Addgene plasmid #40309: pcDNA3 soybean APEX (IMS)
Depositing lab: Alice Ting. Depositing organization: Massachusetts Institute of Technology. Publication: Engineered ascorbate peroxidase as a genetically encoded reporter for electron microscopy. Martell JD, Deerinck TJ, Sancak Y, Poulos TL, Mootha VK, Sosinsky GE, Ellisman MH, Ting AY. Nat Biotechnol. 2012 Oct 21. doi: 10.1038/nbt.2375. PubMed 23086203.
Backbone
  Vector backbone: pcDNA3
  Total vector size (bp): 6390
  Vector type: Mammalian Expression
Growth in bacteria
  Bacterial resistance: Ampicillin, 100 μg/mL
  Growth temperature: 37°C
  Growth strain: XL1 Blue
  Copy number: Unknown
Gene/Insert
  Gene/Insert name: soybean APEX
  Species: soybean
  Insert size (bp): 747
  Mutation: K14D, W41F, E112K mutations
  Promoter: CMV
  Tag / fusion protein: LACTB IMS localization peptide (N terminal on insert); V5 (internal) (N terminal on insert)
  Cloning method: Restriction Enzyme; 5′ cloning site NotI (not destroyed); 3′ cloning site XhoI (not destroyed)
  Sequencing primers: 5′ T7; 3′ BGHrev
Terms and licenses: Academic/Nonprofit Terms; Industry Terms: Not Available to Industry
Depositor comments: This gene is for expression of soybean APEX in the mitochondrial intermembrane space (IMS) of mammalian cells under the CMV promoter. The APEX gene has the LACTB IMS localization peptide fused to its N-terminus. Soybean APEX has three mutations (K14D, W41F, E112K) relative to wild-type soybean ascorbate peroxidase. Soybean APEX is 90% sequence identical to pea APEX and performs very similarly in cells, but we have some in vitro evidence that soybean APEX is more monomeric than pea APEX. Note that soybean APEX is less characterized, and pea APEX is the focus of Martell et. al. NBT 2012. THE TING LAB HAS DISCONTINUED THIS PLASMID AND ENCOURAGES SCIENTISTS TO USE THE FOLLOWING UPDATED VERSION: www.addgene.org/42607
How to cite: pcDNA3 soybean APEX (IMS) was a gift from Alice Ting (Addgene plasmid # 40309)
