[The description below was written by a language model from this plasmid's Addgene catalogue record and pLannotate feature annotations shown in this document.]
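Description:
pcDNA3 soybean APEX (IMS) is a 6,390 bp mammalian expression plasmid built on the pcDNA3 backbone. It is propagated in E. coli through a high-copy ColE1/pUC-type origin and selected with ampicillin via the β-lactamase gene. An f1 origin is also present. A neomycin phosphotransferase cassette, driven by the SV40 early promoter and ended by the SV40 polyadenylation signal, allows selection of stably transfected mammalian cells. The short hits to an HIV-1 LTR, bom, ble and lacI appear to be backbone remnants picked up by automated annotation rather than functional elements.

The payload lies between the NotI and XhoI sites. It is transcribed from the CMV immediate-early enhancer/promoter and terminated by the bovine growth hormone polyadenylation signal, with flanking T7 and SP6 promoters. The open reading frame starts with an N-terminal fragment of LACTB, which acts as a localization peptide for the mitochondrial intermembrane space. According to the record, an internal V5 epitope follows, although the feature table does not annotate it separately. The 747 bp soybean ascorbate peroxidase coding sequence comes next and carries the K14D, W41F and E112K mutations that define soybean APEX. The annotation software labels this region APEX2, but the catalogue entry lists only those three mutations, not the A134P change that characterizes APEX2.

The construct targets an engineered peroxidase to the intermembrane space of mammalian cells, where it serves as a genetically encoded reporter for electron microscopy. The depositor notes that soybean APEX is about 90% identical to pea APEX and behaves similarly in cells. In vitro evidence suggests it may be more monomeric, but it is less thoroughly characterized. The depositing lab has discontinued this plasmid and recommends an updated version.
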