Features (pLannotate 1.2.2; 22 found; start..end, strand, type, name):
     36..80      -  misc_feature   bom (fragment): basis of mobility region from pBR322
    235..614     +  enhancer       CMV enhancer: human cytomegalovirus immediate early enhancer
    615..818     +  promoter       CMV promoter: human cytomegalovirus (CMV) immediate early promoter
    814..847     +  LTR            5' LTR (truncated) (fragment): truncated 5' long terminal repeat (LTR) from HIV-1
    863..881     +  promoter       T7 promoter: promoter for bacteriophage T7 RNA polymerase
    907..1128    +  CDS            Lactb (fragment): LACTB_MOUSE - Also known as Lact1. Experimental evidence at protein level: Swiss-Prot protein existence level 1. Mitochondrial serine protease that acts as a regulator of mitochondrial lipid metabolism (By similarity). Acts by decreasing protein levels of PISD, a mitochondrial enzyme that converts phosphatidylserine (PtdSer) to phosphatidylethanolamine (PtdEtn), thereby affecting mitochondrial lipid metabolism (By similarity). It is unclear whether it acts directly by mediating proteolysis of PISD or by mediating proteolysis of another lipid metabolism protein (By similarity). Acts as a tumor
   1162..1908    +  CDS            APEX2: soybean ascorbate peroxidase, engineered to serve as a monomeric tag for electron microscopy and live-cell proteomics (Lam et al., 2015) more active than the original APEX due to the A134P mutation
   1942..1960    -  promoter       SP6 promoter: promoter for bacteriophage SP6 RNA polymerase
   1986..2210    +  polyA_signal   bGH poly(A) signal: bovine growth hormone polyadenylation signal
   2214..2235    +  promoter       SV40 promoter (fragment): SV40 enhancer and early promoter
   2256..2684    +  rep_origin     f1 ori (sequence partly withheld): f1 bacteriophage origin of replication; arrow indicates direction of (+) strand synthesis
   2698..3028    +  promoter       SV40 promoter: SV40 enhancer and early promoter
   3095..3886    +  CDS            neo: KKA2_KLEPN - Also known as kan, nptII. Experimental evidence at protein level: Swiss-Prot protein existence level 1. Resistance to kanamycin, neomycin, paromomycin, ribostamycin, butirosin and gentamicin B. From Klebsiella pneumoniae.
   3910..4068    +  CDS            ble (fragment): BLE_KLEPN - Experimental evidence at protein level: Swiss-Prot protein existence level 1. Binding protein with a strong affinity to the bleomycin family of antibiotics. Binds to CL990; an antimitotic-antibiotic compound. From Klebsiella pneumoniae.
   4063..4184    +  polyA_signal   SV40 poly(A) signal: SV40 polyadenylation signal
   4257..4273    -  protein_bind   lac operator: The lac repressor binds to the lac operator to inhibit transcription in E. coli. This inhibition can be relieved by adding lactose or isopropyl-β-D-thiogalactopyranoside (IPTG). lac repressor encoded by lacI
   4281..4311    -  promoter       lac promoter: promoter for the E. coli lac operon
   4326..4347    -  protein_bind   CAP binding site: CAP binding activates transcription in the presence of cAMP. E. coli catabolite activator protein
   4360..4452    -  CDS            lacI (fragment): lac repressor; lacI; The lac repressor binds to the lac operator to inhibit transcription in E. coli. This inhibition can be relieved by adding lactose or isopropyl-β-D-thiogalactopyranoside (IPTG).
   4635..5223    -  rep_origin     ori: high-copy-number ColE1/pMB1/pBR322/pUC origin of replication
   5394..6254    -  CDS            AmpR: β-lactamase; bla; confers resistance to ampicillin, carbenicillin, and related antibiotics
   6255..6359    -  promoter       AmpR promoter: bla
>Addgene plasmid #40309 | pcDNA3 soybean APEX (IMS) | depositor full sequence | sequence record 51844 | full
GACGGATCGGGAGATCTCCCGATCCCCTATGGTCGACTCTCAGTACAATCTGCTCTGATGCCGCATAGTT
AAGCCAGTATCTGCTCCCTGCTTGTGTGTTGGAGGTCGCTGAGTAGTGCGCGAGCAAAATTTAAGCTACA
ACAAGGCAAGGCTTGACCGACAATTGCATGAAGAATCTGCTTAGGGTTAGGCGTTTTGCGCTGCTTCGCG
ATGTACGGGCCAGATATACGCGTTGACATTGATTATTGACTAGTTATTAATAGTAATCAATTACGGGGTC
ATTAGTTCATAGCCCATATATGGAGTTCCGCGTTACATAACTTACGGTAAATGGCCCGCCTGGCTGACCG
CCCAACGACCCCCGCCCATTGACGTCAATAATGACGTATGTTCCCATAGTAACGCCAATAGGGACTTTCC
ATTGACGTCAATGGGTGGACTATTTACGGTAAACTGCCCACTTGGCAGTACATCAAGTGTATCATATGCC
AAGTACGCCCCCTATTGACGTCAATGACGGTAAATGGCCCGCCTGGCATTATGCCCAGTACATGACCTTA
TGGGACTTTCCTACTTGGCAGTACATCTACGTATTAGTCATCGCTATTACCATGGTGATGCGGTTTTGGC
AGTACATCAATGGGCGTGGATAGCGGTTTGACTCACGGGGATTTCCAAGTCTCCACCCCATTGACGTCAA
TGGGAGTTTGTTTTGGCACCAAAATCAACGGGACTTTCCAAAATGTCGTAACAACTCCGCCCCATTGACG
CAAATGGGCGGTAGGCGTGTACGGTGGGAGGTCTATATAAGCAGAGCTCTCTGGCTAACTAGAGAACCCA
CTGCTTACTGGCTTATCGAAATTAATACGACTCACTATAGGGAGACCCAAGCTTGCGGCCGCCACCATGT
ACCGGCTCCTGTCAAGCGTGACAGCTCGGGCTGCGGCCACCGCAGGCCCAGCCTGGGACGGAGGGCGGCG
CGGGGCGCACAGGCGACCGGGCCTGCCTGTGCTGGGCCTTGGTTGGGCCGGCGGCCTGGGGCTCGGGCTG
GGGCTGGCTCTCGGCGCGAAGCTGGTGGTCGGGCTGCGGGGCGCCGTCCCCATTCAGTCCAGGGATCCAG
GCAAGCCCATCCCCAACCCCCTGCTGGGCCTGGACAGCACCGGAAAGTCTTACCCAACTGTGAGTGCTGA
TTACCAGGACGCCGTTGAGAAGGCGAAGAAGAAGCTCAGAGGCTTCATCGCTGAGAAGAGATGCGCTCCT
CTAATGCTCCGTTTGGCATTCCACTCTGCTGGAACCTTTGACAAGGGCACGAAGACCGGTGGACCCTTCG
GAACCATCAAGCACCCTGCCGAACTGGCTCACAGCGCTAACAACGGTCTTGACATCGCTGTTAGGCTTTT
GGAGCCACTCAAGGCGGAGTTCCCTATTTTGAGCTACGCCGATTTCTACCAGTTGGCTGGCGTTGTTGCC
GTTGAGGTCACGGGTGGACCTAAGGTTCCATTCCACCCTGGAAGAGAGGACAAGCCTGAGCCACCACCAG
AGGGTCGCTTGCCCGATGCCACTAAGGGTTCTGACCATTTGAGAGATGTGTTTGGCAAAGCTATGGGGCT
TACTGACCAAGATATCGTTGCTCTATCTGGGGGTCACACTATTGGAGCTGCACACAAGGAGCGTTCTGGA
TTTGAGGGTCCCTGGACCTCTAATCCTCTTATTTTCGACAACTCATACTTCACGGAGTTGTTGAGTGGTG
AGAAGGAAGGTCTCCTTCAGCTACCTTCTGACAAGGCTCTTTTGTCTGACCCTGTATTCCGCCCTCTCGT
TGATAAATATGCAGCGGACGAAGATGCCTTCTTTGCTGATTACGCTGAGGCTCACCAAAAGCTTTCCGAG
CTTGGGTTTGCTGATGCCTAATGACTCGAGCATGCATCTAGAGGGCCCTATTCTATAGTGTCACCTAAAT
GCTAGAGCTCGCTGATCAGCCTCGACTGTGCCTTCTAGTTGCCAGCCATCTGTTGTTTGCCCCTCCCCCG
TGCCTTCCTTGACCCTGGAAGGTGCCACTCCCACTGTCCTTTCCTAATAAAATGAGGAAATTGCATCGCA
TTGTCTGAGTAGGTGTCATTCTATTCTGGGGGGTGGGGTGGGGCAGGACAGCAAGGGGGAGGATTGGGAA
GACAATAGCAGGCATGCTGGGGATGCGGTGGGCTCTATGGCTTCTGAGGCGGAAAGAACCAGCTGGGGCT
CTAGGGGGTATCCCC
[124 nt withheld, positions 2256-2379]
C
[32 nt withheld, positions 2381-2412]
CA
[57 nt withheld, positions 2415-2471]
A
[49 nt withheld, positions 2473-2521]
CCTTTGACGTTGGAGTCCACGTTCTTT
[37 nt withheld, positions 2549-2585]
ACCCTATCTCGGTCTATTCTTTTGATTTATAAGGGATTTTGGGGATTTCGGCCTATTGGTTAAAAAATGA
GCTGATTTAACAAAAATTTAACGCGAATTAATTCTGTGGAATGTGTGTCAGTTAGGGTGTGGAAAGTCCC
CAGGCTCCCCAGGCAGGCAGAAGTATGCAAAGCATGCATCTCAATTAGTCAGCAACCAGGTGTGGAAAGT
CCCCAGGCTCCCCAGCAGGCAGAAGTATGCAAAGCATGCATCTCAATTAGTCAGCAACCATAGTCCCGCC
CCTAACTCCGCCCATCCCGCCCCTAACTCCGCCCAGTTCCGCCCATTCTCCGCCCCATGGCTGACTAATT
TTTTTTATTTATGCAGAGGCCGAGGCCGCCTCTGCCTCTGAGCTATTCCAGAAGTAGTGAGGAGGCTTTT
TTGGAGGCCTAGGCTTTTGCAAAAAGCTCCCGGGAGCTTGTATATCCATTTTCGGATCTGATCAAGAGAC
AGGATGAGGATCGTTTCGCATGATTGAACAAGATGGATTGCACGCAGGTTCTCCGGCCGCTTGGGTGGAG
AGGCTATTCGGCTATGACTGGGCACAACAGACAATCGGCTGCTCTGATGCCGCCGTGTTCCGGCTGTCAG
CGCAGGGGCGCCCGGTTCTTTTTGTCAAGACCGACCTGTCCGGTGCCCTGAATGAACTGCAGGACGAGGC
AGCGCGGCTATCGTGGCTGGCCACGACGGGCGTTCCTTGCGCAGCTGTGCTCGACGTTGTCACTGAAGCG
GGAAGGGACTGGCTGCTATTGGGCGAAGTGCCGGGGCAGGATCTCCTGTCATCTCACCTTGCTCCTGCCG
AGAAAGTATCCATCATGGCTGATGCAATGCGGCGGCTGCATACGCTTGATCCGGCTACCTGCCCATTCGA
CCACCAAGCGAAACATCGCATCGAGCGAGCACGTACTCGGATGGAAGCCGGTCTTGTCGATCAGGATGAT
CTGGACGAAGAGCATCAGGGGCTCGCGCCAGCCGAACTGTTCGCCAGGCTCAAGGCGCGCATGCCCGACG
GCGAGGATCTCGTCGTGACCCATGGCGATGCCTGCTTGCCGAATATCATGGTGGAAAATGGCCGCTTTTC
TGGATTCATCGACTGTGGCCGGCTGGGTGTGGCGGACCGCTATCAGGACATAGCGTTGGCTACCCGTGAT
ATTGCTGAAGAGCTTGGCGGCGAATGGGCTGACCGCTTCCTCGTGCTTTACGGTATCGCCGCTCCCGATT
CGCAGCGCATCGCCTTCTATCGCCTTCTTGACGAGTTCTTCTGAGCGGGACTCTGGGGTTCGAAATGACC
GACCAAGCGACGCCCAACCTGCCATCACGAGATTTCGATTCCACCGCCGCCTTCTATGAAAGGTTGGGCT
TCGGAATCGTTTTCCGGGACGCCGGCTGGATGATCCTCCAGCGCGGGGATCTCATGCTGGAGTTCTTCGC
CCACCCCAACTTGTTTATTGCAGCTTATAATGGTTACAAATAAAGCAATAGCATCACAAATTTCACAAAT
AAAGCATTTTTTTCACTGCATTCTAGTTGTGGTTTGTCCAAACTCATCAATGTATCTTATCATGTCTGTA
TACCGTCGACCTCTAGCTAGAGCTTGGCGTAATCATGGTCATAGCTGTTTCCTGTGTGAAATTGTTATCC
GCTCACAATTCCACACAACATACGAGCCGGAAGCATAAAGTGTAAAGCCTGGGGTGCCTAATGAGTGAGC
TAACTCACATTAATTGCGTTGCGCTCACTGCCCGCTTTCCAGTCGGGAAACCTGTCGTGCCAGCTGCATT
AATGAATCGGCCAACGCGCGGGGAGAGGCGGTTTGCGTATTGGGCGCTCTTCCGCTTCCTCGCTCACTGA
CTCGCTGCGCTCGGTCGTTCGGCTGCGGCGAGCGGTATCAGCTCACTCAAAGGCGGTAATACGGTTATCC
ACAGAATCAGGGGATAACGCAGGAAAGAACATGTGAGCAAAAGGCCAGCAAAAGGCCAGGAACCGTAAAA
AGGCCGCGTTGCTGGCGTTTTTCCATAGGCTCCGCCCCCCTGACGAGCATCACAAAAATCGACGCTCAAG
TCAGAGGTGGCGAAACCCGACAGGACTATAAAGATACCAGGCGTTTCCCCCTGGAAGCTCCCTCGTGCGC
TCTCCTGTTCCGACCCTGCCGCTTACCGGATACCTGTCCGCCTTTCTCCCTTCGGGAAGCGTGGCGCTTT
CTCAATGCTCACGCTGTAGGTATCTCAGTTCGGTGTAGGTCGTTCGCTCCAAGCTGGGCTGTGTGCACGA
ACCCCCCGTTCAGCCCGACCGCTGCGCCTTATCCGGTAACTATCGTCTTGAGTCCAACCCGGTAAGACAC
GACTTATCGCCACTGGCAGCAGCCACTGGTAACAGGATTAGCAGAGCGAGGTATGTAGGCGGTGCTACAG
AGTTCTTGAAGTGGTGGCCTAACTACGGCTACACTAGAAGGACAGTATTTGGTATCTGCGCTCTGCTGAA
GCCAGTTACCTTCGGAAAAAGAGTTGGTAGCTCTTGATCCGGCAAACAAACCACCGCTGGTAGCGGTGGT
TTTTTTGTTTGCAAGCAGCAGATTACGCGCAGAAAAAAAGGATCTCAAGAAGATCCTTTGATCTTTTCTA
CGGGGTCTGACGCTCAGTGGAACGAAAACTCACGTTAAGGGATTTTGGTCATGAGATTATCAAAAAGGAT
CTTCACCTAGATCCTTTTAAATTAAAAATGAAGTTTTAAATCAATCTAAAGTATATATGAGTAAACTTGG
TCTGACAGTTACCAATGCTTAATCAGTGAGGCACCTATCTCAGCGATCTGTCTATTTCGTTCATCCATAG
TTGCCTGACTCCCCGTCGTGTAGATAACTACGATACGGGAGGGCTTACCATCTGGCCCCAGTGCTGCAAT
GATACCGCGAGACCCACGCTCACCGGCTCCAGATTTATCAGCAATAAACCAGCCAGCCGGAAGGGCCGAG
CGCAGAAGTGGTCCTGCAACTTTATCCGCCTCCATCCAGTCTATTAATTGTTGCCGGGAAGCTAGAGTAA
GTAGTTCGCCAGTTAATAGTTTGCGCAACGTTGTTGCCATTGCTACAGGCATCGTGGTGTCACGCTCGTC
GTTTGGTATGGCTTCATTCAGCTCCGGTTCCCAACGATCAAGGCGAGTTACATGATCCCCCATGTTGTGC
AAAAAAGCGGTTAGCTCCTTCGGTCCTCCGATCGTTGTCAGAAGTAAGTTGGCCGCAGTGTTATCACTCA
TGGTTATGGCAGCACTGCATAATTCTCTTACTGTCATGCCATCCGTAAGATGCTTTTCTGTGACTGGTGA
GTACTCAACCAAGTCATTCTGAGAATAGTGTATGCGGCGACCGAGTTGCTCTTGCCCGGCGTCAATACGG
GATAATACCGCGCCACATAGCAGAACTTTAAAAGTGCTCATCATTGGAAAACGTTCTTCGGGGCGAAAAC
TCTCAAGGATCTTACCGCTGTTGAGATCCAGTTCGATGTAACCCACTCGTGCACCCAACTGATCTTCAGC
ATCTTTTACTTTCACCAGCGTTTCTGGGTGAGCAAAAACAGGAAGGCAAAATGCCGCAAAAAAGGGAATA
AGGGCGACACGGAAATGTTGAATACTCATACTCTTCCTTTTTCAATATTATTGAAGCATTTATCAGGGTT
ATTGTCTCATGAGCGGATACATATTTGAATGTATTTAGAAAAATAAACAAATAGGGGTTCCGCGCACATT
TCCCCGAAAAGTGCCACCTGACGTC
