>Addgene plasmid #40309 | pcDNA3 soybean APEX (IMS) | depositor partial sequence | sequence record 51843 | this sequence is for the soybean APEX insert only
GGAAAGTCTTACCCAACTGTGAGTGCTGATTACCAGGACGCCGTTGAGAAGGCGAAGAAGAAGCTCAGAG
GCTTCATCGCTGAGAAGAGATGCGCTCCTCTAATGCTCCGTTTGGCATTCCACTCTGCTGGAACCTTTGA
CAAGGGCACGAAGACCGGTGGACCCTTCGGAACCATCAAGCACCCTGCCGAACTGGCTCACAGCGCTAAC
AACGGTCTTGACATCGCTGTTAGGCTTTTGGAGCCACTCAAGGCGGAGTTCCCTATTTTGAGCTACGCCG
ATTTCTACCAGTTGGCTGGCGTTGTTGCCGTTGAGGTCACGGGTGGACCTAAGGTTCCATTCCACCCTGG
AAGAGAGGACAAGCCTGAGCCACCACCAGAGGGTCGCTTGCCCGATGCCACTAAGGGTTCTGACCATTTG
AGAGATGTGTTTGGCAAAGCTATGGGGCTTACTGACCAAGATATCGTTGCTCTATCTGGGGGTCACACTA
TTGGAGCTGCACACAAGGAGCGTTCTGGATTTGAGGGTCCCTGGACCTCTAATCCTCTTATTTTCGACAA
CTCATACTTCACGGAGTTGTTGAGTGGTGAGAAGGAAGGTCTCCTTCAGCTACCTTCTGACAAGGCTCTT
TTGTCTGACCCTGTATTCCGCCCTCTCGTTGATAAATATGCAGCGGACGAAGATGCCTTCTTTGCTGATT
ACGCTGAGGCTCACCAAAAGCTTTCCGAGCTTGGGTTTGCTGATGCC
