>Addgene plasmid #40309 | pcDNA3 soybean APEX (IMS) | addgene partial sequence | sequence record 52738 | CMV-F 5'-CGCAAATGGGCGGTAGGCGTG-3'
TAGCGAGCTCTCTGGCTACTAGAGAACCCACTGCTTACTGGCTTATCGAAATTAATACGACTCACTATAG
GGAGACCCAAGCTTGCGGCCGCCACCATGTACCGGCTCCTGTCAAGCGTGACAGCTCGGGCTGCGGCCAC
CGCAGGCCCAGCCTGGGACGGAGGGCGGCGCGGGGCGCACAGGCGACCGGGCCTGCCTGTGCTGGGCCTT
GGTTGGGCCGGCGGCCTGGGGCTCGGGCTGGGGCTGGCTCTCGGCGCGAAGCTGGTGGTCGGGCTGCGGG
GCGCCGTCCCCATTCAGTCCAGGGATCCAGGCAAGCCCATCCCCAACCCCCTGCTGGGCCTGGACAGCAC
CGGAAAGTCTTACCCAACTGTGAGTGCTGATTACCAGGACGCCGTTGAGAAGGCGAAGAAGAAGCTCAGA
GGCTTCATCGCTGAGAAGAGATGCGCTCCTCTAATGCTCCGTTTGGCATTCCACTCTGCTGGAACCTTTG
ACAAGGGCACGAAGACCGGTGGACCCTTCGGAACCATCAAGCACCCTGCCGAACTGGCTCACAGCGCTAA
CAACGGTCTTGACATCGCTGTTAGGCTTTTGGAGCCACTCAAGGCGGAGTTCCCTATTTTGAGCTACGCC
GATTTCTACCAGTTGGCTGGCGTTGTTGCCGTTGAGGTCACGGGTGGACCTAAGGTTCCATTCCACCCTG
GAAGAGAGGACAAGCCTGAGCCACCACCAGAGGGTCGCTTGCCCGATGCCACTAAGGGTTCTGACCATTT
GAGAGATGTGTTTGGCAAAGCTATGGGGCTTACTGACCAAGATATCGTTGCTCTATCTGGGGGTCACACT
ATTGGAGCTGCACACAAGGAGCGTTCTGGATTTGAGGGTCCCTGGACCTCTAATCCTCTTATTTTCGACA
ACTCATACTTCACGG
