>Addgene plasmid #40309 | pcDNA3 soybean APEX (IMS) | addgene partial sequence | sequence record 55494 | BGH-rev 5'-TAGAAGGCACAGTCGAGG-3'
TATAGAATAGGGCCCTCTAGATGCATGCTCGAGTCATTAGGCATCAGCAAACCCAAGCTCGGAAAGCTTT
TGGTGAGCCTCAGCGTAATCAGCAAAGAAGGCATCTTCGTCCGCTGCATATTTATCAACGAGAGGGCGGA
ATACAGGGTCAGACAAAAGAGCCTTGTCAGAAGGTAGCTGAAGGAGACCTTCCTTCTCACCACTCAACAA
CTCCGTGAAGTATGAGTTGTCGAAAATAAGAGGATTAGAGGTCCAGGGACCCTCAAATCCAGAACGCTCC
TTGTGTGCAGCTCCAATAGTGTGACCCCCAGATAGAGCAACGATATCTTGGTCAGTAAGCCCCATAGCTT
TGCCAAACACATCTCTCAAATGGTCAGAACCCTTAGTGGCATCGGGCAAGCGACCCTCTGGTGGTGGCTC
AGGCTTGTCCTCTCTTCCAGGGTGGAATGGAACCTTAGGTCCACCCGTGACCTCAACGGCAACAACGCCA
GCCAACTGGTAGAAATCGGCGTAGCTCAAAATAGGGAACTCCGCCTTGAGTGGCTCCAAAAGCCTAACAG
CGATGTCAAGACCGTTGTTAGCGCTGTGAGCCAGTTCGGCAGGGTGCTTGATGGTTCCGAAGGGTCCACC
GGTCTTCGTGCCCTTGTCAAAGGTTCCAGCAGAGTGGAATGCCAAACGGAGCATTAGAGGAGCGCATCTC
TTCTCAGCGATGAAGCCTCTGAGCTTCTTCTTCGCCTTCTCAACGGCGTCCTGGTAATCAGCACTCACAG
TTGGGTAAGACTTTCCGGTGCTGTCCAGGCCCAGCANGGGGTTGGGGATGGGCTTGCCTGGATCCCTGGA
CTGAATGGGGACGGCGCCCCGCAGCCCGACCACCAGCTTCGCGCCGAGAGCCAGCCCCAGCCCGAGCCCC
AGGCCGCCGGCCCAA
